>Addgene plasmid #224579 | pSuper Retro GFP DGK zeta human | addgene full sequence | sequence record 445744 | Addgene NGS Result
TGAAAGACCCCACCTGTAGGTTTGGCAAGCTAGCTTAAGTAACGCCATTTTGCAAGGCATGGAAAATACA
TAACTGAGAATAGAGAAGTTCAGATCAAGGTTAGGAACAGAGAGACAGCAGAATATGGGCCAAACAGGAT
ATCTGTGGTAAGCAGTTCCTGCCCCGGCTCAGGGCCAAGAACAGATGGTCCCCAGATGCGGTCCCGCCCT
CAGCAGTTTCTAGAGAACCATCAGATGTTTCCAGGGTGCCCCAAGGACCTGAAATGACCCTGTGCCTTAT
TTGAACTAACCAATCAGTTCGCTTCTCGCTTCTGTTCGCGCGCTTCTGCTCCCCGAGCTCAATAAAAGAG
CCCACAACCCCTCACTCGGCGCGCCAGTCCTCCGATAGACTGCGTCGCCCGGGTACCCGTATTCCCAATA
AAGCCTCTTGCTGTTTGCATCCGAATCGTGGACTCGCTGATCCTTGGGAGGGTCTCCTCAGATTGATTGA
CTGCCCACCTCGGGGGTCTTTCATTTGGAGGTTCCACCGAGATTTGGAGACCCCTGCCCAGGGACCACCG
ACCCCCCCGCCGGGAGGTAAGCTGGCCAGCGGTCGTTTCGTGTCTGTCTCTGTCTTTGTGCGTGTTTGTG
CCGGCATCTAATGTTTGCGCCTGCGTCTGTACTAGTTAGCTAACTAGCTCTGTATCTGGCGGACCCGTGG
TGGAACTGACGAGTTCTGAACACCCGGCCGCAACCCTGGGAGACGTCCCAGGGACTTTGGGGGCCGTTTT
TGTGGCCCGACCTGAGGAAGGGAGTCGATGTGGAATCCGACCCCGTCAGGATATGTGGTTCTGGTAGGAG
ACGAGAACCTAAAACAGTTCCCGCCTCCGTCTGAATTTTTGCTTTCGGTTTGGAACCGAAGCCGCGCGTC
TTGTCTGCTGCAGCGCTGCAGCATCGTTCTGTGTTGTCTCTGTCTGACTGTGTTTCTGTATTTGTCTGAA
AATTAGGGCCAGACTGTTACCACTCCCTTAAGTTTGACCTTAGGTCACTGGAAAGATGTCGAGCGGATCG
CTCACAACCAGTCGGTAGATGTCAAGAAGAGACGTTGGGTTACCTTCTGCTCTGCAGAATGGCCAACCTT
TAACGTCGGATGGCCGCGAGACGGCACCTTTAACCGAGACCTCATCACCCAGGTTAAGATCAAGGTCTTT
TCACCTGGCCCGCATGGACACCCAGACCAGGTCCCCTACATCGTGACCTGGGAAGCCTTGGCTTTTGACC
CCCCTCCCTGGGTCAAGCCCTTTGTACACCCTAAGCCTCCGCCTCCTCTTCCTCCATCCGCCCCGTCTCT
CCCCCTTGAACCTCCTCGTTCGACCCCGCCTCGATCCTCCCTTTATCCAGCCCTCACTCCTTCTCTAGGC
GCCGGAATTAGATCGATCTCTCGAGGTCGACGGTATCGATAAGCTTTTCCAAAAACTATGTGACTGAGAT
CGCATCTCTTGAATGCGATCTCAGTCACATAGGGGGATCTGTGGTCTCATACAGAACTTATAAGATTCCC
AAATCCAAAGACATTTCACGTTTATGGTGATTTCCCAGAACACATAGCGACATGCAAATATTGCAGGGCG
CCACTCCCCTGTCCCTCACAGCCATCTTCCTGCCAGGGCGCACGCGCGCTGGGTGTTCCCGCCTAGTGAC
ACTGGGCCCGCGATTCCTTGGAGCGGGTTGATGACGTCAGCGTTCGAATTCTACCGGGTAGGGGAGGCGC
TTTTCCCAAGGCAGTCTGGAGCATGCGCTTTAGCAGCCCCGCTGGGCACTTGGCGCTACACAAGTGGCCT
CTGGCCTCGCACACATTCCACATCCACCGGCCGGTAGGCGCCAACCGGCTCCGTTCTTTGGTGGCCCCTT
CGCGCCACCTTCTACTCCTCCCCTAGTCAGGAAGTTCCCCCCCGCCCCGCAGCTCGCGTCGTGCAGGACG
TGACAAATGGAAGTAGCACGTCTCACTAGTCTCGTGCAGATGGACAGCACCGCTGAGCAATGGAAGCGGG
TAGGCCTTTGGGGCAGCGGCCAATAGCAGCTTTGCTCCTTCGCTTTCTGGGCTCAGAGGCTGGGAAGGGG
TGGGTCCGGGGGCGGGCTCAGGGGCGGGCTCAGGGGCGGGGCGGGCGCCCGAAGGTCCTCCGGAGGCCCG
GCATTCTGCACGCTTCAAAAGCGCACGTCTGCCGCGCTGTTCTCCTCTTCCTCATCTCCGGGCCTTTCGA
CCTGCAGCCCAAGCTAGCTTACCGGTCGCCACCATGGTGAGCAAGGGCGAGGAGCTGTTCACCGGGGTGG
TGCCCATCCTGGTCGAGCTGGACGGCGACGTAAACGGCCACAAGTTCAGCGTGTCCGGCGAGGGCGAGGG
CGATGCCACCTACGGCAAGCTGACCCTGAAGTTCATCTGCACCACCGGCAAGCTGCCCGTGCCCTGGCCC
ACCCTCGTGACCACCCTGACCTACGGCGTGCAGTGCTTCAGCCGCTACCCCGACCACATGAAGCAGCACG
ACTTCTTCAAGTCCGCCATGCCCGAAGGCTACGTCCAGGAGCGCACCATCTTCTTCAAGGACGACGGCAA
CTACAAGACCCGCGCCGAGGTGAAGTTCGAGGGCGACACCCTGGTGAACCGCATCGAGCTGAAGGGCATC
GACTTCAAGGAGGACGGCAACATCCTGGGGCACAAGCTGGAGTACAACTACAACAGCCACAACGTCTATA
TCATGGCCGACAAGCAGAAGAACGGCATCAAGGTGAACTTCAAGATCCGCCACAACATCGAGGACGGCAG
CGTGCAGCTCGCCGACCACTACCAGCAGAACACCCCCATCGGCGACGGCCCCGTGCTGCTGCCCGACAAC
CACTACCTGAGCACCCAGTCCGCCCTGAGCAAAGACCCCAACGAGAAGCGCGATCACATGGTCCTGCTGG
AGTTCGTGACCGCCGCCGGGATCACTCTCGGCATGGACGAGCTGTACAAGTCCGGACTCAGATCAGCTTG
ATTCTTCTGACACAACAGTCTCGAACTTAAGGCTAGAGCCACCATGATTGAACAAGATGGATTGCACGCA
GGTTCTCCGGCCGCTTGGGTGGAGAGGCTATTCGGCTATGACTGGGCACAACAGACAATCGGCTGCTCTG
ATGCCGCCGTGTTCCGGCTGTCAGCGCAGGGGCGCCCGGTTCTTTTTGTCAAGACCGACCTGTCCGGTGC
CCTGAATGAACTGCAGGACGAGGCAGCGCGGCTATCGTGGCTGGCCACGACGGGCGTTCCTTGCGCAGCT
GTGCTCGACGTTGTCACTGAAGCGGGAAGGGACTGGCTGCTATTGGGCGAAGTGCCGGGGCAGGATCTCC
TGTCATCTCACCTTGCTCCTGCCGAGAAAGTATCCATCATGGCTGATGCAATGCGGCGGCTGCATACGCT
TGATCCGGCTACCTGCCCATTCGACCACCAAGCGAAACATCGCATCGAGCGAGCACGTACTCGGATGGAA
GCCGGTCTTGTCGATCAGGATGATCTGGACGAAGAGCATCAGGGGCTCGCGCCAGCCGAACTGTTCGCCA
GGCTCAAGGCGCGCATGCCCGACGGCGAGGATCTCGTCGTGACCCATGGCGATGCCTGCTTGCCGAATAT
CATGGTGGAAAATGGCCGCTTTTCTGGATTCATCGACTGTGGCCGGCTGGGTGTGGCGGACCGCTATCAG
GACATAGCGTTGGCTACCCGTGATATTGCTGAAGAGCTTGGCGGCGAATGGGCTGACCGCTTCCTCGTGC
TTTACGGTATCGCCGCTCCCGATTCGCAGCGCATCGCCTTCTATCGCCTTCTTGACGAGTTCTTCTGAGC
GGGACTCTGGGGTTCGAAATGACCGACCAAGCGACGCCCAACCTGCCATCACGATGGCCGCAATAAAATA
TCTTTATTTTCATTACATCTGTGTGTTGGTTTTTTGTGTGAATCGATAGCGATAAGGATCGGGGATGCAT
CGATAAAATAAAAGATTTTATTTAGTCTCCAGAAAAAGGGGGGAATGAAAGACCCCACCTGTAGGTTTGG
CAAGCTAGAGAACCATCAGATGTTTCCAGGGTGCCCCAAGGACCTGAAATGACCCTGTGCCTTATTTGAA
CTAACCAATCAGTTCGCTTCTCGCTTCTGTTCGCGCGCTTCTGCTCCCCGAGCTCAATAAAAGAGCCCAC
AACCCCTCACTCGGCGCGCCAGTCCTCCGATAGACTGCGTCGCCCGGGTACCCGTGTATCCAATAAACCC
TCTTGCAGTTGCATCCGACTTGTGGTCTCGCTGTTCCTTGGGAGGGTCTCCTCTGAGTGATTGACTACCC
GTCAGCGGGGGTCTTTCATGGGTAACAGTTTCTTGAAGTTGGAGAACAACATTCTGAGGGTAGGAGTCGA
ATATTAAGTAATCCTGACTCAATTAGCCACTGTTTTGAATCCACATACTCCAATACTCCTGAAATAGTTC
ATTATGGACAGCGCAGAAAGAGCTGGGGAGAATTGTGAAATTGTTATCCGCTCACAATTCCACACAACAT
ACGAGCCGGAAGCATAAAGTGTAAAGCCTGGGGTGCCTAATGAGTGAGCTAACTCACATTAATTGCGTTG
CGCTCACTGCCCGCTTTCCAGTCGGGAAACCTGTCGTGCCAGCTGCATTAATGAATCGGCCAACGCGCGG
GGAGAGGCGGTTTGCGTATTGGGCGCTCTTCCGCTTCCTCGCTCACTGACTCGCTGCGCTCGGTCGTTCG
GCTGCGGCGAGCGGTATCAGCTCACTCAAAGGCGGTAATACGGTTATCCACAGAATCAGGGGATAACGCA
GGAAAGAACATGTGAGCAAAAGGCCAGCAAAAGGCCAGGAACCGTAAAAAGGCCGCGTTGCTGGCGTTTT
TCCATAGGCTCCGCCCCCCTGACGAGCATCACAAAAATCGACGCTCAAGTCAGAGGTGGCGAAACCCGAC
AGGACTATAAAGATACCAGGCGTTTCCCCCTGGAAGCTCCCTCGTGCGCTCTCCTGTTCCGACCCTGCCG
CTTACCGGATACCTGTCCGCCTTTCTCCCTTCGGGAAGCGTGGCGCTTTCTCATAGCTCACGCTGTAGGT
ATCTCAGTTCGGTGTAGGTCGTTCGCTCCAAGCTGGGCTGTGTGCACGAACCCCCCGTTCAGCCCGACCG
CTGCGCCTTATCCGGTAACTATCGTCTTGAGTCCAACCCGGTAAGACACGACTTATCGCCACTGGCAGCA
GCCACTGGTAACAGGATTAGCAGAGCGAGGTATGTAGGCGGTGCTACAGAGTTCTTGAAGTGGTGGCCTA
ACTACGGCTACACTAGAAGAACAGTATTTGGTATCTGCGCTCTGCTGAAGCCAGTTACCTTCGGAAAAAG
AGTTGGTAGCTCTTGATCCGGCAAACAAACCACCGCTGGTAGCGGTGGTTTTTTTGTTTGCAAGCAGCAG
ATTACGCGCAGAAAAAAAGGATCTCAAGAAGATCCTTTGATCTTTTCTACGGGGTCTGACGCTCAGTGGA
ACGAAAACTCACGTTAAGGGATTTTGGTCATGAGATTATCAAAAAGGATCTTCACCTAGATCCTTTTAAA
TTAAAAATGAAGTTTTAAATCAATCTAAAGTATATATGAGTAAACTTGGTCTGACAGTTACCAATGCTTA
ATCAGTGAGGCACCTATCTCAGCGATCTGTCTATTTCGTTCATCCATAGTTGCCTGACTCCCCGTCGTGT
AGATAACTACGATACGGGAGGGCTTACCATCTGGCCCCAGTGCTGCAATGATACCGCGAGACCCACGCTC
ACCGGCTCCAGATTTATCAGCAATAAACCAGCCAGCCGGAAGGGCCGAGCGCAGAAGTGGTCCTGCAACT
TTATCCGCCTCCATCCAGTCTATTAATTGTTGCCGGGAAGCTAGAGTAAGTAGTTCGCCAGTTAATAGTT
TGCGCAACGTTGTTGCCATTGCTACAGGCATCGTGGTGTCACGCTCGTCGTTTGGTATGGCTTCATTCAG
CTCCGGTTCCCAACGATCAAGGCGAGTTACATGATCCCCCATGTTGTGCAAAAAAGCGGTTAGCTCCTTC
GGTCCTCCGATCGTTGTCAGAAGTAAGTTGGCCGCAGTGTTATCACTCATGGTTATGGCAGCACTGCATA
ATTCTCTTACTGTCATGCCATCCGTAAGATGCTTTTCTGTGACTGGTGAGTACTCAACCAAGTCATTCTG
AGAATAGTGTATGCGGCGACCGAGTTGCTCTTGCCCGGCGTCAATACGGGATAATACCGCGCCACATAGC
AGAACTTTAAAAGTGCTCATCATTGGAAAACGTTCTTCGGGGCGAAAACTCTCAAGGATCTTACCGCTGT
TGAGATCCAGTTCGATGTAACCCACTCGTGCACCCAACTGATCTTCAGCATCTTTTACTTTCACCAGCGT
TTCTGGGTGAGCAAAAACAGGAAGGCAAAATGCCGCAAAAAAGGGAATAAGGGCGACACGGAAATGTTGA
ATACTCATACTCTTCCTTTTTCAATATTATTGAAGCATTTATCAGGGTTATTGTCTCATGAGCGGATACA
TATTTGAATGTATTTAGAAAAATAAACAAATAGGGGTTCCGCGCACATTTCCCCGAAAAGTGCCACCTGA
CGTCTAAGAAACCATTATTATCATGACATTAACCTATAAAAATAGGCGTATCACGAGGCCCTTTCGTCTC
GCGCGTTTCGGTGATGACGGTGAAAACCTCTGACACATGCAGCTCCCGGAGACGGTCACAGCTTGTCTGT
AAGCGGATGCCGGGAGCAGACAAGCCCGTCAGGGCGCGTCAGCGGGTGTTGGCGGGTGTCGGGGCTGGCT
TAACTATGCGGCATCAGAGCAGATTGTACTGAGAGTGCACCATATGCGGTGTGAAATACCGCACAGATGC
GTAAGGAGAAAATACCGCATCAGGCGCCATTCGCCATTCAGGCTGCGCAACTGTTGGGAAGGGCGATCGG
TGCGGGCCTCTTCGCTATTACGCCAGCTGGCGAAAGGGGGATGTGCTGCAAGGCGATTAAGTTGGGTAAC
GCCAGGGTTTTCCCAGTCACGACGTTGTAAAACGACGGCGCAAGGAATGGTGCATGCAAGGAGATGGCGC
CCAACAGTCCCCCGGCCACGGGGCCTGCCACCATACCCACGCCGAAACAAGCGCTCATGAGCCCGAAGTG
GCGAGCCCGATCTTCCCCATCGGTGATGTCGGCGATATAGGCGCCAGCAACCGCACCTGTGGCGCCGGTG
ATGCCGGCCACGATGCGTCCGGCGTAGAGGCGATTAGTCCAATTTGTTAAAGACAGGATATCAGTGGTCC
AGGCTCTAGTTTTGACTCAACAATATCACCAGCTGAAGCCTATAGAGTACGAGCCATAGATAAAATAAAA
GATTTTATTTAGTCTCCAGAAAAAGGGGGGAA
Features (pLannotate 1.2.2; 23 found; start..end, strand, type, name):
    579..920     +  misc_feature   MESV Ψ: packaging signal of murine embryonic stem cell virus
    987..1403    +  CDS            gag (truncated): truncated Moloney murine leukemia virus (MMLV) gag gene lacking the start codon
   1420..1446    -  misc_feature   MCS (fragment): pBluescript multiple cloning site
   1511..1725    -  promoter       H1 promoter: human H1 RNA promoter
   1736..2239    +  promoter       PGK promoter: mouse phosphoglycerate kinase 1 promoter
   2274..2990    +  CDS            EGFP: EGFP is a basic (constitutively fluorescent) green fluorescent protein published in 1996, derived from Aequorea victoria. It is reported to be a rapidly-maturing weak dimer with moderate acid sensitivity.
   3054..3845    +  CDS            neo: KKA2_KLEPN - Also known as kan, nptII. Experimental evidence at protein level: Swiss-Prot protein existence level 1. Resistance to kanamycin, neomycin, paromomycin, ribostamycin, butirosin and gentamicin B. From Klebsiella pneumoniae.
   3912..3960    +  polyA_signal   poly(A) signal: synthetic polyadenylation signal
   4034..4068    +  LTR            3' LTR (ΔU3) (fragment): self-inactivating 3' long terminal repeat (LTR) from Moloney murine leukemia virus
   4065..4359    +  LTR            3' LTR (ΔU3) (fragment): self-inactivating 3' long terminal repeat (LTR) from Moloney murine leukemia virus
   4521..4537    -  protein_bind   lac operator: The lac repressor binds to the lac operator to inhibit transcription in E. coli. This inhibition can be relieved by adding lactose or isopropyl-β-D-thiogalactopyranoside (IPTG). lac repressor encoded by lacI
   4545..4575    -  promoter       lac promoter: promoter for the E. coli lac operon
   4590..4611    -  protein_bind   CAP binding site: CAP binding activates transcription in the presence of cAMP. E. coli catabolite activator protein
   4624..4716    -  CDS            lacI (fragment): lac repressor; lacI; The lac repressor binds to the lac operator to inhibit transcription in E. coli. This inhibition can be relieved by adding lactose or isopropyl-β-D-thiogalactopyranoside (IPTG).
   4899..5487    -  rep_origin     ori: high-copy-number ColE1/pMB1/pBR322/pUC origin of replication
   5658..6518    -  CDS            AmpR: β-lactamase; bla; confers resistance to ampicillin, carbenicillin, and related antibiotics
   6519..6623    -  promoter       AmpR promoter: bla
   6718..6753    +  CDS            rop (fragment): Rop protein, which maintains plasmids at low copy number; rop
   6855..6954    +  misc_feature   bom (fragment): basis of mobility region from pBR322
   6960..7109    -  CDS            lacZα (fragment): LacZα fragment of β-galactosidase; lacZ fragment
   7109..7310    -  CDS            TcR (fragment): tetracycline efflux protein; tet; confers resistance to tetracycline
   7311..7409    +  CDS            env (fragment): murine leukemia virus gPr80 envelope polyprotein precursor; env; proteolytically cleaved into gp70SU and p15TM subunits
   7451..515     +  LTR            5' LTR (across the origin): 5' long terminal repeat from murine embryonic stem cell virus
