[The description below was written by a language model from this plasmid's Addgene catalogue record and pLannotate feature annotations shown in this document.]
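Description:
pSuper Retro GFP DGK zeta human is a retroviral RNAi vector built on the commercial pSUPER Retro GFP backbone, intended to stably knock down human diacylglycerol kinase zeta in human cells. In bacteria it is propagated through a high-copy ColE1/pUC-type origin and selected with ampicillin via the β-lactamase gene. Several short annotated fragments (lacI, lacZα, rop, bom, TcR, env) appear to be backbone remnants rather than functional parts.

The viral portion runs from a murine embryonic stem cell virus 5′ LTR, through the Ψ packaging signal and a truncated, start-codon-less MMLV gag segment that aids packaging, to a self-inactivating ΔU3 3′ LTR. Between them sits the 64 bp hairpin insert, cloned between BglII (destroyed) and HindIII sites downstream of the human H1 promoter, a Pol III promoter suited to short hairpin transcripts with defined ends. The H1 cassette is oriented opposite to the viral genome. Alongside it, a mouse PGK promoter precedes EGFP and then the neo coding sequence, followed by a synthetic poly(A) signal, so transduced cells can be tracked by green fluorescence and selected with G418. The table does not show how neo expression is linked to EGFP. Since gag is truncated and env is only a fragment, particle production depends on packaging functions supplied in trans.

Two inconsistencies in the record are worth noting. The sequenced record is 7,452 nt, shorter than the 8,371 bp listed for the empty backbone. The Entrez Gene field names GTPBP6, which does not match the stated DGK zeta target. The associated study concerned DGK zeta regulation of mTORC1 and lipogenic metabolism in cancer cells.
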