Addgene plasmid #224579: pSuper Retro GFP DGK zeta human
Purpose: To stably downregulate the expression of human DGK zeta in human cells
Depositing lab: Isabel Mérida. Depositing organization: Centro Nacional de Biotecnologia (CNB). Publication: Diacylglycerol kinase-zeta regulates mTORC1 and lipogenic metabolism in cancer cells through SREBP-1. Torres-Ayuso P, Tello-Lafoz M, Merida I, Avila-Flores A. Oncogenesis. 2015 Aug 24;4(8):e164. doi: 10.1038/oncsis.2015.22. PubMed 26302180.
Backbone
  Vector backbone: pSUPER Retro GFP
  Backbone manufacturer: Oligoengine
  Backbone size w/o insert (bp): 8371
  Vector type: Retroviral, RNAi
  Selectable markers: Neomycin (select with G418)
Growth in bacteria
  Bacterial resistance: Ampicillin, 100 μg/mL
  Growth temperature: 37°C
  Growth strain: NEB Stable
  Copy number: High Copy
Gene/Insert
  Gene/Insert name: sh RNAi Diacylglycerol kinase zeta human
  gRNA/shRNA sequence: CTATGTGACTGAGATCGCAttcaagagaTGCGATCTCAGTCACATAG
  Species: H. sapiens (human)
  Insert size (bp): 64
  Entrez Gene: GTPBP6 (a.k.a. PGPL, FLJ20977, FLJ22809, FLJ56662, FLJ56805, FLJ90047)
  Promoter: H1
  Cloning method: Restriction Enzyme; 5′ cloning site Bgl2 (destroyed during cloning); 3′ cloning site Hind3 (not destroyed)
  Sequencing primers: 5′ pSuperRetro2; 3′ pSuperRetro 1
Terms and licenses: Academic/Nonprofit Terms; Industry Terms: Not Available to Industry
How to cite: pSuper Retro GFP DGK zeta human was a gift from Isabel Mérida (Addgene plasmid # 224579 ; http://n2t.net/addgene:224579 ; RRID:Addgene_224579)
